Addgene plasmid #244544: R919-X81-566
Purpose: Bacterial protein expression of His6-MBP-tev-Hs.NRAS(1-169) Q61E
Depositing lab: Dominic Esposito. Depositing organization: Frederick National Laboratory.
Backbone
  Vector backbone: pDest-566
  Backbone size w/o insert (bp): 6800
  Vector type: Bacterial Expression
Growth in bacteria
  Bacterial resistance: Ampicillin, 100 μg/mL
  Growth temperature: 37°C
  Growth strain: DH5alpha
  Copy number: High Copy
Gene/Insert
  Gene/Insert name: His6-MBP-tev-Hs.NRAS(1-169) Q61E
  Species: H. sapiens (human)
  Entrez Gene: NRAS (a.k.a. ALPS4, CMNS, KRAS, N-ras, NCMS, NRAS1, NS6)
  Tag / fusion protein: His6-MBP (N terminal on insert)
  Cloning method: Gateway Cloning
Terms and licenses: Academic/Nonprofit Terms; Industry Terms: Not Available to Industry
How to cite: R919-X81-566 was a gift from Dominic Esposito (Addgene plasmid # 244544 ; http://n2t.net/addgene:244544 ; RRID:Addgene_244544)
