[The description below was written by a language model from this plasmid's Addgene catalogue record and pLannotate feature annotations shown in this document.]
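Description:
R919-X81-566 is a bacterial expression plasmid built on the Gateway destination vector pDest-566, designed to produce a truncated, mutant form of human NRAS in E. coli as a cleavable fusion protein. The sequenced construct is about 7.3 kb. It is maintained through a ColE1/pMB1-type origin and selected with ampicillin via the β-lactamase gene. The catalogue lists it as high copy, although the annotation also detects the rop gene and the pBR322 bom region, which are characteristic of pET-like backbones with more moderate copy number. An f1 origin and short remnants of a tetracycline resistance gene are also present as backbone carry-over.

Expression is driven by a T7 promoter followed by a lac operator and the phage T7 gene 10 ribosome binding site, with lacI carried on the plasmid. Transcription therefore depends on a host supplying T7 RNA polymerase, is repressed by the lac repressor, and is induced with IPTG. The open reading frame begins with a His6 tag and a signal-sequence-free maltose binding protein, which stays cytosolic and typically improves solubility. It then runs through the attB1 site left by Gateway recombination, a TEV protease recognition site, and NRAS residues 1-169 carrying the Q61E substitution. The insert is followed by attB2, and rrnB T1/T2 and T7 terminators lie downstream. A second His-tag-like fragment is annotated after attB2, but the record does not describe a C-terminal tag, so this fragment probably lies outside the expressed protein.

The design supports purification by metal or amylose affinity, followed by TEV cleavage to release the NRAS G-domain. The record gives no specific downstream application beyond protein expression.
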