Features (pLannotate 1.2.2; 27 found; start..end, strand, type, name):
      2..20      +  promoter       T7 promoter: promoter for bacteriophage T7 RNA polymerase
     21..45      +  protein_bind   lac operator: The lac repressor binds to the lac operator to inhibit transcription in E. coli. This inhibition can be relieved by adding lactose or isopropyl-β-D-thiogalactopyranoside (IPTG). lac repressor encoded by lacI
     60..82      +  RBS            RBS: efficient ribosome binding site from bacteriophage T7 gene 10 (Olins and Rangwala, 1989)
     99..116     +  CDS            7xHis (fragment): 6xHis affinity tag
    120..1217    +  CDS            MBP: maltose binding protein from E. coli; malE (mutated); This version of the gene does not encode a signal sequence, so MBP will remain in the cytosol.
   1237..1254    +  protein_bind   attB1 (fragment): mutant version of attB; core recombination site for the Gateway® BP reaction BP Clonase™
   1260..1276    +  CDS            TEV site (fragment): tobacco etch virus (TEV) protease recognition and cleavage site
   1281..1787    +  CDS            NRAS (fragment): RASN_HUMAN - Also known as HRAS1. Experimental evidence at protein level: Swiss-Prot protein existence level 1. Ras proteins bind GDP/GTP and possess intrinsic GTPase activity. From Homo sapiens (Human).
   1795..1812    -  protein_bind   attB2 (fragment): mutant version of attB; core recombination site for the Gateway® BP reaction BP Clonase™
   1912..1929    +  CDS            9xHis (fragment): 9xHis affinity tag
   1976..2091    +  ncRNA          5S rRNA: Accession: RF00001 - 5S ribosomal RNA
   2095..2181    +  terminator     rrnB T1 terminator: Escherichia coli rrnB; transcription terminator T1 from the E. coli rrnB gene
   2273..2300    +  terminator     rrnB T2 terminator: transcription terminator T2 from the E. coli rrnB gene
   2319..2358    +  promoter       AmpR promoter (fragment): bla
   2368..2415    +  terminator     T7 terminator: transcription terminator for bacteriophage T7 RNA polymerase
   2452..2907    +  rep_origin     f1 ori (sequence partly withheld): f1 bacteriophage origin of replication; arrow indicates direction of (+) strand synthesis
   3022..3882    -  CDS            AmpR: β-lactamase; bla; confers resistance to ampicillin, carbenicillin, and related antibiotics
   3883..3975    -  promoter       AmpR promoter: bla
   4056..4644    +  rep_origin     ori: high-copy-number ColE1/pMB1/pBR322/pUC origin of replication
   4830..4969    -  misc_feature   bom: basis of mobility region from pBR322
   5071..5262    -  CDS            rop: Rop protein, which maintains plasmids at low copy number; rop
   5279..5659    +  CDS            YPB1_ECOLX: Protein predicted: Swiss-Prot protein existence level 4. From Escherichia coli.
   5721..5785    -  CDS            TcR (fragment): tetracycline efflux protein; tet; confers resistance to tetracycline
   5800..5821    -  protein_bind   CAP binding site: CAP binding activates transcription in the presence of cAMP. E. coli catabolite activator protein
   5834..6916    -  CDS            lacI: lac repressor; lacI; The lac repressor binds to the lac operator to inhibit transcription in E. coli. This inhibition can be relieved by adding lactose or isopropyl-β-D-thiogalactopyranoside (IPTG).
   6917..6994    -  promoter       lacI promoter: lacI
   7002..7281    -  CDS            TcR (fragment): tetracycline efflux protein; tet; confers resistance to tetracycline
>Addgene plasmid #244544 | R919-X81-566 | addgene full sequence | sequence record 488764 | Addgene NGS Result
TTAATACGACTCACTATAGGGGAATTGTGAGCGGATAACAATTCCCCTCTAGAAATAATTTTGTTTAACT
TTAAGAAGGAGATATACATATGAGATCCCATCACCATCACCATCACGGCAAAATCGAAGAAGGTAAACTG
GTAATCTGGATTAACGGCGATAAAGGCTATAACGGTCTCGCTGAAGTCGGTAAGAAATTCGAGAAAGATA
CCGGAATTAAAGTCACCGTTGAGCATCCGGATAAACTGGAAGAGAAATTCCCACAGGTTGCGGCAACTGG
CGATGGCCCTGACATTATCTTCTGGGCACACGACCGCTTTGGTGGCTACGCTCAATCTGGCCTGTTGGCT
GAAATCACCCCGGACAAAGCGTTCCAGGACAAGCTGTATCCGTTTACCTGGGATGCCGTACGTTACAACG
GCAAGCTGATTGCTTACCCGATCGCTGTTGAAGCGTTATCGCTGATTTATAACAAAGATCTGCTGCCGAA
CCCGCCAAAAACCTGGGAAGAGATCCCGGCGCTGGATAAAGAACTGAAAGCGAAAGGTAAGAGCGCGCTG
ATGTTCAACCTGCAAGAACCGTACTTCACCTGGCCGCTGATTGCTGCTGACGGGGGTTATGCGTTCAAGT
ATGAAAACGGCAAGTACGACATTAAAGACGTGGGCGTGGATAACGCTGGCGCGAAAGCGGGTCTGACCTT
CCTGGTTGACCTGATTAAAAACAAACACATGAATGCAGACACCGATTACTCCATCGCAGAAGCTGCCTTT
AATAAAGGCGAAACAGCGATGACCATCAACGGCCCGTGGGCATGGTCCAACATCGACACCAGCAAAGTGA
ATTATGGTGTAACGGTACTGCCGACCTTCAAGGGTCAACCATCCAAACCGTTCGTTGGCGTGCTGAGCGC
AGGTATTAACGCCGCCAGTCCGAACAAAGAGCTGGCAAAAGAGTTCCTCGAAAACTATCTGCTGACTGAT
GAAGGTCTGGAAGCGGTTAATAAAGACAAACCGCTGGGTGCCGTAGCGCTGAAGTCTTACGAGGAAGAGT
TGGCGAAAGATCCACGTATTGCCGCCACCATGGAAAACGCCCAGAAAGGTGAAATCATGCCGAACATCCC
GCAGATGTCCGCTTTCTGGTATGCCGTGCGTACTGCGGTGATCAACGCCGCCAGCGGTCGTCAGACTGTC
GATGAAGCCCTGAAAGACGCGCAGACTAATTCGGGATCTGATATCACAAGTTTGTACAAAAAAGTTGGCG
AAAACCTGTACTTCCAAGGCATGACTGAGTACAAACTGGTGGTGGTTGGAGCAGGTGGTGTTGGGAAAAG
CGCACTGACAATCCAGCTAATCCAGAACCACTTTGTAGATGAATATGATCCCACCATAGAGGATTCTTAC
AGAAAACAAGTGGTTATAGATGGTGAAACCTGTTTGTTGGACATACTGGATACAGCTGGAGAAGAAGAGT
ACAGTGCCATGAGAGACCAATACATGAGGACAGGCGAAGGCTTCCTCTGTGTATTTGCCATCAATAATAG
CAAGTCATTTGCGGATATTAACCTCTACAGGGAGCAGATTAAGCGAGTAAAAGACTCGGATGATGTACCT
ATGGTGCTAGTGGGAAACAAGTGTGATTTGCCAACAAGGACAGTTGATACAAAACAAGCCCACGAACTGG
CCAAGAGTTACGGGATTCCATTCATTGAAACCTCAGCCAAGACCAGACAGGGTGTTGAAGATGCTTTTTA
CACACTGGTAAGAGAAATACGCCAGTACCGAATGAAATAATCAACTTTCTTGTACAAAGTGGTGATATCG
CTAGCTAGATAGCTAGAAGCTTGCGGCCGCACAGCTGTATACACGTGCAAGCCAGCCAGAACTCGCTCCT
GAAGACCCAGAGGATCTCGAGCACCACCACCACCACCACTAATGTTAATTAAGTTGGGCGTTCCTAGGCT
GATAAAACAGAATTTGCCTGGCGGCAGTAGCGCGGTGGTCCCACCTGACCCCATGCCGAACTCAGAAGTG
AAACGCCGTAGCGCCGATGGTAGTGTGGGGTCTCCCCATGCGAGAGTAGGGAACTGCCAGGCATCAAATA
AAACGAAAGGCTCAGTCGAAAGACTGGGCCTTTCGTTTTATCTGTTGTTTGTCGGTGAACGCTCTCCTGA
GTAGGACAAATCCGCCGGGAGCGGATTTGAACGTTGCGAAGCAACGGCCCGGAGGGTGGCGGGCAGGACG
CCCGCCATAAACTGCCAGGCATCAAATTAAGCAGAAGGCCATCCTGACGGATGGCCTTTTTGCGTTTCTA
CAAACTCTTTTGTTTATTTTTCTAAATACATTCAAATATGTATCCGCTGAGCAATAACTAGCATAACCCC
TTGGGGCCTCTAAACGGGTCTTGAGGGGTTTTTTGCTGAAAGGAGGAACTATATCCGGATTGGCGAATGG
G
[124 nt withheld, positions 2452-2575]
C
[91 nt withheld, positions 2577-2667]
A
[49 nt withheld, positions 2669-2717]
CCTTTGACGTTGGAGTCCACGTTCTTT
[37 nt withheld, positions 2745-2781]
ACCCTATCTCGGTCTATTCTTTTGATTTATAAGGGATTTTGCCGATTTCGGCCTATTGGTTAAAAAATGA
GCTGATTTAACAAAAATTTAACGCGAATTTTAACAAAATATTAACGTTTACAATTTCTGGCGGCACGATG
GCATGAGATTATCAAAAAGGATCTTCACCTAGATCCTTTTAAATTAAAAATGAAGTTTTAAATCAATCTA
AAGTATATATGAGTAAACTTGGTCTGACAGTTACCAATGCTTAATCAGTGAGGCACCTATCTCAGCGATC
TGTCTATTTCGTTCATCCATAGTTGCCTGACTCCCCGTCGTGTAGATAACTACGATACGGGAGGGCTTAC
CATCTGGCCCCAGTGCTGCAATGATACCGCGAGACCCACGCTCACCGGCTCCAGATTTATCAGCAATAAA
CCAGCCAGCCGGAAGGGCCGAGCGCAGAAGTGGTCCTGCAACTTTATCCGCCTCCATCCAGTCTATTAAT
TGTTGCCGGGAAGCTAGAGTAAGTAGTTCGCCAGTTAATAGTTTGCGCAACGTTGTTGCCATTGCTACAG
GCATCGTGGTGTCACGCTCGTCGTTTGGTATGGCTTCATTCAGCTCCGGTTCCCAACGATCAAGGCGAGT
TACATGATCCCCCATGTTGTGCAAAAAAGCGGTTAGCTCCTTCGGTCCTCCGATCGTTGTCAGAAGTAAG
TTGGCCGCAGTGTTATCACTCATGGTTATGGCAGCACTGCATAATTCTCTTACTGTCATGCCATCCGTAA
GATGCTTTTCTGTGACTGGTGAGTACTCAACCAAGTCATTCTGAGAATAGTGTATGCGGCGACCGAGTTG
CTCTTGCCCGGCGTCAATACGGGATAATACCGCGCCACATAGCAGAACTTTAAAAGTGCTCATCATTGGA
AAACGTTCTTCGGGGCGAAAACTCTCAAGGATCTTACCGCTGTTGAGATCCAGTTCGATGTAACCCACTC
GTGCACCCAACTGATCTTCAGCATCTTTTACTTTCACCAGCGTTTCTGGGTGAGCAAAAACAGGAAGGCA
AAATGCCGCAAAAAAGGGAATAAGGGCGACACGGAAATGTTGAATACTCATACTCTTCCTTTTTCAATCA
TGATTGAAGCATTTATCAGGGTTATTGTCTCATGAGCGGATACATATTTGAATGTATTTAGAAAAATAAA
CAAATAGGTCATGACCAAAATCCCTTAACGTGAGTTTTCGTTCCACTGAGCGTCAGACCCCGTAGAAAAG
ATCAAAGGATCTTCTTGAGATCCTTTTTTTCTGCGCGTAATCTGCTGCTTGCAAACAAAAAAACCACCGC
TACCAGCGGTGGTTTGTTTGCCGGATCAAGAGCTACCAACTCTTTTTCCGAAGGTAACTGGCTTCAGCAG
AGCGCAGATACCAAATACTGTCCTTCTAGTGTAGCCGTAGTTAGGCCACCACTTCAAGAACTCTGTAGCA
CCGCCTACATACCTCGCTCTGCTAATCCTGTTACCAGTGGCTGCTGCCAGTGGCGATAAGTCGTGTCTTA
CCGGGTTGGACTCAAGACGATAGTTACCGGATAAGGCGCAGCGGTCGGGCTGAACGGGGGGTTCGTGCAC
ACAGCCCAGCTTGGAGCGAACGACCTACACCGAACTGAGATACCTACAGCGTGAGCTATGAGAAAGCGCC
ACGCTTCCCGAAGGGAGAAAGGCGGACAGGTATCCGGTAAGCGGCAGGGTCGGAACAGGAGAGCGCACGA
GGGAGCTTCCAGGGGGAAACGCCTGGTATCTTTATAGTCCTGTCGGGTTTCGCCACCTCTGACTTGAGCG
TCGATTTTTGTGATGCTCGTCAGGGGGGCGGAGCCTATGGAAAAACGCCAGCAACGCGGCCTTTTTACGG
TTCCTGGCCTTTTGCTGGCCTTTTGCTCACATGTTCTTTCCTGCGTTATCCCCTGATTCTGTGGATAACC
GTATTACCGCCTTTGAGTGAGCTGATACCGCTCGCCGCAGCCGAACGACCGAGCGCAGCGAGTCAGTGAG
CGAGGAAGCGGAAGAGCGCCTGATGCGGTATTTTCTCCTTACGCATCTGTGCGGTATTTCACACCGCAAT
GGTGCACTCTCAGTACAATCTGCTCTGATGCCGCATAGTTAAGCCAGTATACACTCCGCTATCGCTACGT
GACTGGGTCATGGCTGCGCCCCGACACCCGCCAACACCCGCTGACGCGCCCTGACGGGCTTGTCTGCTCC
CGGCATCCGCTTACAGACAAGCTGTGACCGTCTCCGGGAGCTGCATGTGTCAGAGGTTTTCACCGTCATC
ACCGAAACGCGCGAGGCAGCTGCGGTAAAGCTCATCAGCGTGGTCGTGAAGCGATTCACAGATGTCTGCC
TGTTCATCCGCGTCCAGCTCGTTGAGTTTCTCCAGAAGCGTTAATGTCTGGCTTCTGATAAAGCGGGCCA
TGTTAAGGGCGGTTTTTTCCTGTTTGGTCACTGATGCCTCCGTGTAAGGGGGATTTCTGTTCATGGGGGT
AATGATACCGATGAAACGAGAGAGGATGCTCACGATACGGGTTACTGATGATGAACATGCCCGGTTACTG
GAACGTTGTGAGGGTAAACAACTGGCGGTATGGATGCGGCGGGACCAGAGAAAAATCACTCAGGGTCAAT
GCCAGCGCTTCGTTAATACAGATGTAGGTGTTCCACAGGGTAGCCAGCAGCATCCTGCGATGCAGATCCG
GAACATAATGGTGCAGGGCGCTGACTTCCGCGTTTCCAGACTTTACGAAACACGGAAACCGAAGACCATT
CATGTTGTTGCTCAGGTCGCAGACGTTTTGCAGCAGCAGTCGCTTCACGTTCGCTCGCGTATCGGTGATT
CATTCTGCTAACCAGTAAGGCAACCCCGCCAGCCTAGCCGGGTCCTCAACGACAGGAGCACGATCATGCT
AGTCATGCCCCGCGCCCACCGGAAGGAGCTGACTGGGTTGAAGGCTCTCAAGGGCATCGGTCGAGATCCC
GGTGCCTAATGAGTGAGCTAACTTACATTAATTGCGTTGCGCTCACTGCCCGCTTTCCAGTCGGGAAACC
TGTCGTGCCAGCTGCATTAATGAATCGGCCAACGCGCGGGGAGAGGCGGTTTGCGTATTGGGCGCCAGGG
TGGTTTTTCTTTTCACCAGTGAGACGGGCAACAGCTGATTGCCCTTCACCGCCTGGCCCTGAGAGAGTTG
CAGCAAGCGGTCCACGCTGGTTTGCCCCAGCAGGCGAAAATCCTGTTTGATGGTGGTTAACGGCGGGATA
TAACATGAGCTGTCTTCGGTATCGTCGTATCCCACTACCGAGATGTCCGCACCAACGCGCAGCCCGGACT
CGGTAATGGCGCGCATTGCGCCCAGCGCCATCTGATCGTTGGCAACCAGCATCGCAGTGGGAACGATGCC
CTCATTCAGCATTTGCATGGTTTGTTGAAAACCGGACATGGCACTCCAGTCGCCTTCCCGTTCCGCTATC
GGCTGAATTTGATTGCGAGTGAGATATTTATGCCAGCCAGCCAGACGCAGACGCGCCGAGACAGAACTTA
ATGGGCCCGCTAACAGCGCGATTTGCTGGTGACCCAATGCGACCAGATGCTCCACGCCCAGTCGCGTACC
GTCTTCATGGGAGAAAATAATACTGTTGATGGGTGTCTGGTCAGAGACATCAAGAAATAACGCCGGAACA
TTAGTGCAGGCAGCTTCCACAGCAATGGCATCCTGGTCATCCAGCGGATAGTTAATGATCAGCCCACTGA
CGCGTTGCGCGAGAAGATTGTGCACCGCCGCTTTACAGGCTTCGACGCCGCTTCGTTCTACCATCGACAC
CACCACGCTGGCACCCAGTTGATCGGCGCGAGATTTAATCGCCGCGACAATTTGCGACGGCGCGTGCAGG
GCCAGACTGGAGGTGGCAACGCCAATCAGCAACGACTGTTTGCCCGCCAGTTGTTGTGCCACGCGGTTGG
GAATGTAATTCAGCTCCGCCATCGCCGCTTCCACTTTTTCCCGCGTTTTCGCAGAAACGTGGCTGGCCTG
GTTCACCACGCGGGAAACGGTCTGATAAGAGACACCGGCATACTCTGCGACATCGTATAACGTTACTGGT
TTCACATTCACCACCCTGAATTGACTCTCTTCCGGGCGCTATCATGCCATACCGCGAAAGGTTTTGCGCC
ATTCGATGGTGTCCGGGATCTCGACGCTCTCCCTTATGCGACTCCTGCATTAGGAAGCAGCCCAGTAGTA
GGTTGAGGCCGTTGAGCACCGCCGCCGCAAGGAATGGTGCATGCAAGGAGATGGCGCCCAACAGTCCCCC
GGCCACGGGGCCTGCCACCATACCCACGCCGAAACAAGCGCTCATGAGCCCGAAGTGGCGAGCCCGATCT
TCCCCATCGGTGATGTCGGCGATATAGGCGCCAGCAACCGCACCTGTGGCGCCGGTGATGCCGGCCACGA
TGCGTCCGGCGTAGAGGATCGAGATCGATCTCGATCCCGCGAAA
